>Addgene plasmid #101687 | pUPD-pTPI1 (01-11) | addgene full sequence | sequence record 199827 | Addgene NGS Result
TTTACACTTTATGCTTCCGGCTCGTATGTTGTGTGGAATTGTGAGCGGATAACAATTTCACACAGGAAAC
AGCTATGACCATGATTACGCCAAGCTATTTAGGTGACACTATAGAATACTCAAGCTATGCATCCAACGCG
TTGGGAGCTCTCCCATATGGTCGACCTGCAGGCGGCCGCGAATTCACTAGTGATTGGGCGATGAGTGGTC
TCGGGAGCTACGTATGGTCATTTCTTCTTCAGATTCCCTCATGGAGAAAGTGCGGCAGATGTATATGACA
GAGTCGCCAGTTTCCAAGAGACTTTATTCAGGCACTTCCATGATAGGCAAGAGAGAAGACCCAGAGATGT
TGTTGTCCTAGTTACACATGGTATTTATTCCAGAGTATTCCTGATGAAATGGTTTAGATGGACATACGAA
GAGTTTGAATCGTTTACCAATGTTCCTAACGGGAGCGTAATGGTGATGGAACTGGACGAATCCATCAATA
GATACGTCCTGAGGACCGTGCTACCCAAATGGACTGATTGTGAGGGAGACATAACTACATAGTGTTTAAA
GATTACGGATATTTAACTTACTTAGAATAATGCCATTTTTTTGAGTTATAATAATCCTACGTTAGTGTGA
GCGGGATTTAAACTGTGAGGACCTTAATACATTCAGACACTTCTGCGGTATCACCCTACTTATTCCCTTC
GAGATTATATCTAGGAACCCATCAGGTTGGTGGAAGATTACCCGTTCTAAGACTTTTCAGCTTCCTCTAT
TGATGTTACACCTGGACACCCCTTTTCTGGCATCCAGTTTTTAATCTTCAGTGGCATGTGAGATTCTCCG
AAATTAATTAAAGCAATCACACAATTCTCTCGGATACCACCTCGGTTGAAACTGACAGGTGGTTTGTTAC
GCATGCTAATGCAAAGGAGCCTATATACCTTTGGCTCGGCTGCTGTAACAGGGAATATAAAGGGCAGCAT
AATTTAGGAGTTTAGTGAACTTGCAACATTTACTATTTTCCCTTCTTACGTAAATATTTTTCTTTTTAAT
TCTAAATCAATCTTTTTCAATTTTTTGTTTGTATTCTTTTCTTGCTTAAATCTATAACTACAAAAAACAC
ATACATAAACTAAAACCATCGAGACCACTCATCGCCCAATCGAATTCCCGCGGCCGCCATGGCGGCCGGG
AGCATGCGACGTCGGGCCCAATTCGCCCTATAGTGAGTCGTATTACAATTCACTGGCCGTCGTTTTACAA
CGTCGTGACTGGGAAAACCCTGGCGTTACCCAACTTAATCGCCTTGCAGCACATCCCCCTTTCGCCAGCT
GGCGTAATAGCGAAGAGGCCCGCACCGATCGCCCTTCCCAACAGTTGCGCAGCCTGAATGGCGAATGG
[124 nt withheld, positions 1399-1522]
C
[91 nt withheld, positions 1524-1614]
AGGGTGATGGTTCACGTAGTGGGCCAGCGCCCTGATAGACGGTTTTTCGCCCTTTGACGTTGGAGTCCAC
GTTCTTT
[37 nt withheld, positions 1692-1728]
ACCCTATCTCGGTCTATTCTTTTGATTTATAAGGGATTTTGCCGATTTCGGCCTATTGGTTAAAAAATGA
GCTGATTTAACAAAAATTTAACGCGAATTTTAACAAAATATTAACGCTTACAATTTCCTGATGCGGTATT
TTCTCCTTACGCATCTGTGCGGTATTTCACACCGCATCAGGTGGCACTTTTCGGGGAAATGTGCGCGGAA
CCCCTATTTGTTTATTTTTCTAAATACATTCAAATATGTATCCGCTCATGAGACAATAACCCTGATAAAT
GCTTCAATAATATTGAAAAAGGAAGAGTATGAGTATTCAACATTTCCGTGTCGCCCTTATTCCCTTTTTT
GCGGCATTTTGCCTTCCTGTTTTTGCTCACCCAGAAACGCTGGTGAAAGTAAAAGATGCTGAAGATCAGT
TGGGTGCACGAGTGGGTTACATCGAACTGGATCTCAACAGCGGTAAGATCCTTGAGAGTTTTCGCCCCGA
AGAACGTTTTCCAATGATGAGCACTTTTAAAGTTCTGCTATGTGGCGCGGTATTATCCCGTATTGACGCC
GGGCAAGAGCAACTCGGTCGCCGCATACACTATTCTCAGAATGACTTGGTTGAGTACTCACCAGTCACAG
AAAAGCATCTTACGGATGGCATGACAGTAAGAGAATTATGCAGTGCTGCCATAACCATGAGTGATAACAC
TGCGGCCAACTTACTTCTGACAACGATCGGAGGACCGAAGGAGCTAACCGCTTTTTTGCACAACATGGGG
GATCATGTAACTCGCCTTGATCGTTGGGAACCGGAGCTGAATGAAGCCATACCAAACGACGAGCGTGACA
CCACGATGCCTGTAGCAATGGCAACAACGTTGCGCAAACTATTAACTGGCGAACTACTTACTCTAGCTTC
CCGGCAACAATTAATAGACTGGATGGAGGCGGATAAAGTTGCAGGACCACTTCTGCGCTCGGCCCTTCCG
GCTGGCTGGTTTATTGCTGATAAATCTGGAGCCGGTGAGCGTGGGTCGCGCGGTATCATTGCAGCACTGG
GGCCAGATGGTAAGCCCTCCCGTATCGTAGTTATCTACACGACGGGGAGTCAGGCAACTATGGATGAACG
AAATAGACAGATCGCTGAGATAGGTGCCTCACTGATTAAGCATTGGTAACTGTCAGACCAAGTTTACTCA
TATATACTTTAGATTGATTTAAAACTTCATTTTTAATTTAAAAGGATCTAGGTGAAGATCCTTTTTGATA
ATCTCATGACCAAAATCCCTTAACGTGAGTTTTCGTTCCACTGAGCGTCAGACCCCGTAGAAAAGATCAA
AGGATCTTCTTGAGATCCTTTTTTTCTGCGCGTAATCTGCTGCTTGCAAACAAAAAAACCACCGCTACCA
GCGGTGGTTTGTTTGCCGGATCAAGAGCTACCAACTCTTTTTCCGAAGGTAACTGGCTTCAGCAGAGCGC
AGATACCAAATACTGTTCTTCTAGTGTAGCCGTAGTTAGGCCACCACTTCAAGAACTCTGTAGCACCGCC
TACATACCTCGCTCTGCTAATCCTGTTACCAGTGGCTGCTGCCAGTGGCGATAAGTCGTGTCTTACCGGG
TTGGACTCAAGACGATAGTTACCGGATAAGGCGCAGCGGTCGGGCTGAACGGGGGGTTCGTGCACACAGC
CCAGCTTGGAGCGAACGACCTACACCGAACTGAGATACCTACAGCGTGAGCTATGAGAAAGCGCCACGCT
TCCCGAAGGGAGAAAGGCGGACAGGTATCCGGTAAGCGGCAGGGTCGGAACAGGAGAGCGCACGAGGGAG
CTTCCAGGGGGAAACGCCTGGTATCTTTATAGTCCTGTCGGGTTTCGCCACCTCTGACTTGAGCGTCGAT
TTTTGTGATGCTCGTCAGGGGGGCGGAGCCTATGGAAAAACGCCAGCAACGCGGCCTTTTTACGGTTCCT
GGCCTTTTGCTGGCCTTTTGCTCACATGTTCTTTCCTGCGTTATCCCCTGATTCTGTGGATAACCGTATT
ACCGCCTTTGAGTGAGCTGATACCGCTCGCCGCAGCCGAACGACCGAGCGCAGCGAGTCAGTGAGCGAGG
AAGCGGAAGAGCGCCCAATACGCAAACCGCCTCTCCCCGCGCGTTGGCCGATTCATTAATGCAGCTGGCA
CGACAGGTTTCCCGACTGGAAAGCGGGCAGTGAGCGCAACGCAATTAATGTGAGTTAGCTCACTCATTAG
GCACCCCAGGC
Features (pLannotate 1.2.2; 14 found; start..end, strand, type, name):
      1..31      +  promoter       lac promoter: promoter for the E. coli lac operon
     39..55      +  protein_bind   lac operator: The lac repressor binds to the lac operator to inhibit transcription in E. coli. This inhibition can be relieved by adding lactose or isopropyl-β-D-thiogalactopyranoside (IPTG). lac repressor encoded by lacI
     97..115     +  promoter       SP6 promoter: promoter for bacteriophage SP6 RNA polymerase
    127..189     +  CDS            VESPI_VESMG (fragment): Experimental evidence at protein level: Swiss-Prot protein existence level 1. Shows contractile activity on isolated ileum smooth muscle. From Vespa magnifica (Hornet).
    217..549     +  CDS            DET1 (fragment): DET1_YEAST - Experimental evidence at protein level: Swiss-Prot protein existence level 1. Metal-independent, broad-range acid phosphatase. Involved, either directly or indirectly, in the bidirectional transport of sterols between the endoplasmic reticulum and the plasma membrane. From Saccharomyces cerevisiae (strain ATCC 204508 / S288c) (Baker's yeast).
   1217..1235    -  promoter       T7 promoter: promoter for bacteriophage T7 RNA polymerase
   1238..1395    +  CDS            lacZα (fragment): LacZα fragment of β-galactosidase; lacZ fragment
   1399..1854    +  rep_origin     f1 ori (sequence partly withheld): f1 bacteriophage origin of replication; arrow indicates direction of (+) strand synthesis
   1855..1905    -  misc_feature   bom (fragment): basis of mobility region from pBR322
   1932..2036    +  promoter       AmpR promoter: bla
   2037..2897    +  CDS            AmpR: β-lactamase; bla; confers resistance to ampicillin, carbenicillin, and related antibiotics
   3068..3656    +  rep_origin     ori: high-copy-number ColE1/pMB1/pBR322/pUC origin of replication
   3839..3931    +  CDS            lacI (fragment): lac repressor; lacI; The lac repressor binds to the lac operator to inhibit transcription in E. coli. This inhibition can be relieved by adding lactose or isopropyl-β-D-thiogalactopyranoside (IPTG).
   3944..3965    +  protein_bind   CAP binding site: CAP binding activates transcription in the presence of cAMP. E. coli catabolite activator protein
