[The description below was written by a language model from this plasmid's Addgene catalogue record and pLannotate feature annotations shown in this document.]
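Description:
pUPD-pTPI1 (01-11) is a GoldenBraid part-domestication plasmid that stores the promoter of the Saccharomyces cerevisiae gene YDR050C (TPI1, encoding triose phosphate isomerase) as a standardised, reusable cloning module. Although catalogued as a yeast expression vector, the roughly 4 kb sequenced plasmid carries no annotated yeast origin or yeast selection marker. It is an E. coli entry vector built on the pUPD backbone, maintained through a high-copy ColE1/pUC-type origin and selected with ampicillin via the bla gene and its promoter. An f1 phage origin is also present. The cloning region sits within a lac promoter/operator and lacZα context and is flanked by SP6 and T7 phage promoters. These are backbone remnants, normally useful for blue/white screening and for sequencing across an insert.

The insert is a 918 bp TPI1 promoter fragment bounded by the four-nucleotide overhangs GGAG and CCAT. In GoldenBraid grammar, these overhangs define the positions indicated by "01-11" in the name, spanning the promoter through to the start of the coding sequence. Type IIS restriction digestion releases the part with these overhangs, so it can be assembled directionally with coding sequences, targeting signals and terminators into transcriptional units in destination vectors.

The automated annotation does not label the promoter itself. It marks a fragment of the yeast DET1 gene inside the insert region, probably because the upstream fragment extends into a neighbouring gene. A short hit to a hornet peptide is probably a spurious match. The plasmid belongs to a toolkit that adapts GoldenBraid for expressing heterologous proteins in yeast mitochondria, in which TPI1 is one of the promoter parts.
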