Addgene plasmid #101687: pUPD-pTPI1 (01-11)
Purpose: pTPI1 in domestication vector
Depositing lab: Elena Caro Bernat. Depositing organization: Centro de Biotecnología y Genómica de Plantas (UPM/INIA). Publication: Adaptation of the GoldenBraid modular cloning system and creation of a toolkit for the expression of heterologous proteins in yeast mitochondria. Perez-Gonzalez A, Kniewel R, Veldhuizen M, Verma HK, Navarro-Rodriguez M, Rubio LM, Caro E. BMC Biotechnol. 2017 Nov 13;17(1):80. doi: 10.1186/s12896-017-0393-y. PubMed 29132331.
Backbone
  Vector backbone: pUPD
  Vector type: Yeast Expression
Growth in bacteria
  Bacterial resistance: Ampicillin, 100 μg/mL
  Growth temperature: 37°C
  Growth strain: DH5alpha
  Copy number: Unknown
Gene/Insert
  Gene/Insert name: GGAG-[promoter of S. cerevisiae YDR050C (918bp)]-CCAT
Terms and licenses: Academic/Nonprofit Terms; Industry Terms: Not Available to Industry
How to cite: pUPD-pTPI1 (01-11) was a gift from Elena Caro Bernat (Addgene plasmid # 101687 ; http://n2t.net/addgene:101687 ; RRID:Addgene_101687)
