>Addgene plasmid #101687 | pUPD-pTPI1 (01-11) | depositor partial sequence | sequence record 204531 | TPI1p
CTACGTATGGTCATTTCTTCTTCAGATTCCCTCATGGAGAAAGTGCGGCAGATGTATATGACAGAGTCGC
CAGTTTCCAAGAGACTTTATTCAGGCACTTCCATGATAGGCAAGAGAGAAGACCCAGAGATGTTGTTGTC
CTAGTTACACATGGTATTTATTCCAGAGTATTCCTGATGAAATGGTTTAGATGGACATACGAAGAGTTTG
AATCGTTTACCAATGTTCCTAACGGGAGCGTAATGGTGATGGAACTGGACGAATCCATCAATAGATACGT
CCTGAGGACCGTGCTACCCAAATGGACTGATTGTGAGGGAGACATAACTACATAGTGTTTAAAGATTACG
GATATTTAACTTACTTAGAATAATGCCATTTTTTTGAGTTATAATAATCCTACGTTAGTGTGAGCGGGAT
TTAAACTGTGAGGACCTTAATACATTCAGACACTTCTGCGGTATCACCCTACTTATTCCCTTCGAGATTA
TATCTAGGAACCCATCAGGTTGGTGGAAGATTACCCGTTCTAAGACTTTTCAGCTTCCTCTATTGATGTT
ACACCTGGACACCCCTTTTCTGGCATCCAGTTTTTAATCTTCAGTGGCATGTGAGATTCTCCGAAATTAA
TTAAAGCAATCACACAATTCTCTCGGATACCACCTCGGTTGAAACTGACAGGTGGTTTGTTACGCATGCT
AATGCAAAGGAGCCTATATACCTTTGGCTCGGCTGCTGTAACAGGGAATATAAAGGGCAGCATAATTTAG
GAGTTTAGTGAACTTGCAACATTTACTATTTTCCCTTCTTACGTAAATATTTTTCTTTTTAATTCTAAAT
CAATCTTTTTCAATTTTTTGTTTGTATTCTTTTCTTGCTTAAATCTATAACTACAAAAAACACATACATA
AACTAAAA
